>Addgene plasmid #139049 | pSDH52 | addgene full sequence | sequence record 273931 | Addgene NGS Result
AGCGCCCAATACGCAAACCGCCTCTCCCCGCGCGTTGGCCGATTCATTAATGCAGCTGGCACGACAGGTT
TCCCGACTGGAAAGCGGGCAGTGAGCGCAACGCAATTAATGTGAGTTAGCTCACTCATTAGGCACCCCAG
GCTTTACACTTTATGCTTCCGGCTCGTATGTTGTGTGGAATTGTGAGCGGATAACAATTTCACACAGGAA
ACAGCTATGACCATGATTACGCCAAGCTATTTAGGTGACACTATAGAATACTCAAGCTATGCATCAAGCT
TGGTACCGAGCTCGGATCCACTAGTAACGGCCGCCAGTGTGCTGGAATTCGCCCTTGCAGCTCTTCGACG
GGAGGTTCCGGAGGATCTGGCGGATCTCCAGAGCTCGGATTCTCGATCTCCGGAGGTGTCGGAGGCCGTG
GAAATCCATTCCGTCCTGACGATGATGGAATTTTTGTTACTCGGGTCCAACCAGAAGGACCAGCTAGCAA
ACTTCTTCAACCTGGAGACAAGGTAAGTTAATTAATTTCATCGAGAGATCGTGCAATTTCTCATTCATGA
AGACTTTTCAGATCATCCAAGCCAACGGTTACTCTTTCATTAATATTGAGCACGGTCAGGCTGTCAGCCT
TCTCAAGACCTTCCAGAACACAGTCGAGCTCATCATCGTCCGAGAGGTAGGAAACGGAGCTAAGCAGGAG
ATCCGTGTCCGCGTCGAAAAGGACGGAGGATCCGGAGGTAAGTTATAATTTCTCCTACAAATTTAAAACT
GACTTACTTTTTCTAATTTTTCAGGAGTTTCCAGTGTTCCAACCAACCTTGAGGTCGTTGCTGCCACACC
AACAAGCCTTCTCATCTCCTGGGATGCTTACCGTGAACTTCCAGTCTCCTACTATAGGATCACCTACGGA
GAGACCGGAGGAAATTCTCCAGTCCAAGAATTCACGGTCCCAGGTAAGTTAATTAATTTTTATGAGAATC
TAAAAGTAATTTGGAGAGTACAATATTTTCAGGAAGCAAGTCGACCGCCACAATTTCCGGATTGAAGCCA
GGAGTCGACTACACCATCACTGTCTATGCTCATTACAACTATCATTACTACTCATCACCAATCTCCATCA
ATTATAGAACGAGTAGATTGGAGCTCAAGCTCCGTATTTTGCAATCGACAGTGCCACGCGCCCGTGATCC
ACCCGTCGCGACGTAACGAAGAGCTGCAAGGGCGAATTCTGCAGATATCCATCACACTGGCGGCCGCTCG
AGCATGCATCTAGAGGGCCCAATTCGCCCTATAGTGAGTCGTATTACAATTCACTGGCCGTCGTTTTACA
ACGTCGTGACTGGGAAAACCCTGGCGTTACCCAACTTAATCGCCTTGCAGCACATCCCCCTTTCGCCAGC
TGGCGTAATAGCGAAGAGGCCCGCACCGATCGCCCTTCCCAACAGTTGCGCAGCCTATACGTACGGCAGT
TTAAGGTTTACACCTATAAAAGAGAGAGCCGTTATCGTCTGTTTGTGGATGTACAGAGTGATATTATTGA
CACGCCGGGGCGACGGATGGTGATCCCCCTGGCCAGTGCACGTCTGCTGTCAGATAAAGTCTCCCGTGAA
CTTTACCCGGTGGTGCATATCGGGGATGAAAGCTGGCGCATGATGACCACCGATATGGCCAGTGTGCCGG
TCTCCGTTATCGGGGAAGAAGTGGCTGATCTCAGCCACCGCGAAAATGACATCAAAAACGCCATTAACCT
GATGTTCTGGGGAATATAAATGTCAGGCATGAGATTATCAAAAAGGATCTTCACCTAGATCCTTTTCACG
TAGAAAGCCAGTCCGCAGAAACGGTGCTGACCCCGGATGAATGTCAGCTACTGGGCTATCTGGACAAGGG
AAAACGCAAGCGCAAAGAGAAAGCAGGTAGCTTGCAGTGGGCTTACATGGCGATAGCTAGACTGGGCGGT
TTTATGGACAGCAAGCGAACCGGAATTGCCAGCTGGGGCGCCCTCTGGTAAGGTTGGGAAGCCCTGCAAA
GTAAACTGGATGGCTTTCTTGCCGCCAAGGATCTGATGGCGCAGGGGATCAAGCTCTGATCAAGAGACAG
GATGAGGATCGTTTCGCATGATTGAACAAGATGGATTGCACGCAGGTTCTCCGGCCGCTTGGGTGGAGAG
GCTATTCGGCTATGACTGGGCACAACAGACAATCGGCTGCTCTGATGCCGCCGTGTTCCGGCTGTCAGCG
CAGGGGCGCCCGGTTCTTTTTGTCAAGACCGACCTGTCCGGTGCCCTGAATGAACTGCAAGACGAGGCAG
CGCGGCTATCGTGGCTGGCCACGACGGGCGTTCCTTGCGCAGCTGTGCTCGACGTTGTCACTGAAGCGGG
AAGGGACTGGCTGCTATTGGGCGAAGTGCCGGGGCAGGATCTCCTGTCATCTCACCTTGCTCCTGCCGAG
AAAGTATCCATCATGGCTGATGCAATGCGGCGGCTGCATACGCTTGATCCGGCTACCTGCCCATTCGACC
ACCAAGCGAAACATCGCATCGAGCGAGCACGTACTCGGATGGAAGCCGGTCTTGTCGATCAGGATGATCT
GGACGAAGAGCATCAGGGGCTCGCGCCAGCCGAACTGTTCGCCAGGCTCAAGGCGAGCATGCCCGACGGC
GAGGATCTCGTCGTGACCCATGGCGATGCCTGCTTGCCGAATATCATGGTGGAAAATGGCCGCTTTTCTG
GATTCATCGACTGTGGCCGGCTGGGTGTGGCGGACCGCTATCAGGACATAGCGTTGGCTACCCGTGATAT
TGCTGAAGAGCTTGGCGGCGAATGGGCTGACCGCTTCCTCGTGCTTTACGGTATCGCCGCTCCCGATTCG
CAGCGCATCGCCTTCTATCGCCTTCTTGACGAGTTCTTCTGAATTATTAACGCTTACAATTTCCTGATGC
GGTATTTTCTCCTTACGCATCTGTGCGGTATTTCACACCGCATCAGGTGGCACTTTTCGGGGAAATGTGC
GCGGAACCCCTATTTGTTTATTTTTCTAAATACATTCAAATATGTATCCGCTCATGAGACAATAACCCTG
ATAAATGCTTCAATAATAGCACGTGAGGAGGGCCACCATGGCCAAGTTGACCAGTGCCGTTCCGGTGCTC
ACCGCGCGCGACGTCGCCGGAGCGGTCGAGTTCTGGACCGACCGGCTCGGGTTCTCCCGGGACTTCGTGG
AGGACGACTTCGCCGGTGTGGTCCGGGACGACGTGACCCTGTTCATCAGCGCGGTCCAGGACCAGGTGGT
GCCGGACAACACCCTGGCCTGGGTGTGGGTGCGCGGCCTGGACGAGCTGTACGCCGAGTGGTCGGAGGTC
GTGTCCACGAACTTCCGGGACGCCTCCGGGCCGGCCATGACCGAGATCGGCGAGCAGCCGTGGGGGCGGG
AGTTCGCCCTGCGCGACCCGGCCGGCAACTGCGTGCACTTCGTGGCCGAGGAGCAGGACTGACACGTGCT
AAAACTTCATTTTTAATTTAAAAGGATCTAGGTGAAGATCCTTTTTGATAATCTCATGACCAAAATCCCT
TAACGTGAGTTTTCGTTCCACTGAGCGTCAGACCCCGTAGAAAAGATCAAAGGATCTTCTTGAGATCCTT
TTTTTCTGCGCGTAATCTGCTGCTTGCAAACAAAAAAACCACCGCTACCAGCGGTGGTTTGTTTGCCGGA
TCAAGAGCTACCAACTCTTTTTCCGAAGGTAACTGGCTTCAGCAGAGCGCAGATACCAAATACTGTTCTT
CTAGTGTAGCCGTAGTTAGGCCACCACTTCAAGAACTCTGTAGCACCGCCTACATACCTCGCTCTGCTAA
TCCTGTTACCAGTGGCTGCTGCCAGTGGCGATAAGTCGTGTCTTACCGGGTTGGACTCAAGACGATAGTT
ACCGGATAAGGCGCAGCGGTCGGGCTGAACGGGGGGTTCGTGCACACAGCCCAGCTTGGAGCGAACGACC
TACACCGAACTGAGATACCTACAGCGTGAGCTATGAGAAAGCGCCACGCTTCCCGAAGGGAGAAAGGCGG
ACAGGTATCCGGTAAGCGGCAGGGTCGGAACAGGAGAGCGCACGAGGGAGCTTCCAGGGGGAAACGCCTG
GTATCTTTATAGTCCTGTCGGGTTTCGCCACCTCTGACTTGAGCGTCGATTTTTGTGATGCTCGTCAGGG
GGGCGGAGCCTATGGAAAAACGCCAGCAACGCGGCCTTTTTACGGTTCCTGGCCTTTTGCTGGCCTTTTG
CTCACATGTTCTTTCCTGCGTTATCCCCTGATTCTGTGGATAACCGTATTACCGCCTTTGAGTGAGCTGA
TACCGCTCGCCGCAGCCGAACGACCGAGCGCAGCGAGTCAGTGAGCGAGGAAGCGGAAG
Features (pLannotate 1.2.2; 15 found; start..end, strand, type, name):
      2..94      +  CDS            lacI (fragment): lac repressor; lacI; The lac repressor binds to the lac operator to inhibit transcription in E. coli. This inhibition can be relieved by adding lactose or isopropyl-β-D-thiogalactopyranoside (IPTG).
    107..128     +  protein_bind   CAP binding site: CAP binding activates transcription in the presence of cAMP. E. coli catabolite activator protein
    143..173     +  promoter       lac promoter: promoter for the E. coli lac operon
    181..197     +  protein_bind   lac operator: The lac repressor binds to the lac operator to inhibit transcription in E. coli. This inhibition can be relieved by adding lactose or isopropyl-β-D-thiogalactopyranoside (IPTG). lac repressor encoded by lacI
    239..257     +  promoter       SP6 promoter: promoter for bacteriophage SP6 RNA polymerase
    378..515     +  CDS            Erbin (fragment): ERBIN_MOUSE - Also known as Erbb2ip From Mus musculus (Mouse).
   1288..1306    -  promoter       T7 promoter: promoter for bacteriophage T7 RNA polymerase
   1309..1456    +  CDS            lacZα (fragment): LacZα fragment of β-galactosidase; lacZ fragment
   1466..1769    +  CDS            ccdB (fragment): CcdB, a bacterial toxin that poisons DNA gyrase; ccdB; Plasmids containing the ccdB gene cannot be propagated in standard E. coli strains.
   1817..2086    +  CDS            tnpA (fragment): TN5P_ECOLX - Also known as tnp. Experimental evidence at protein level: Swiss-Prot protein existence level 1. Mediates transposition of transposon Tn5 by a 'cut and paste' mechanism. First, the monomeric transposase binds the 19 bp inverted DNA repeats flanking the transposon. Then, dimerization of the DNA- bound transposase creates a synaptic DNA complex. After nicking of the first DNA strand, excision of the transposon proceeds through a series of intermediates. The transposase then mediates the insertion of the transposon at a new site by strand transfer. The activity of the wild- type tran
   2118..2912    +  CDS            NeoR/KanR: aminoglycoside phosphotransferase from Tn5; aph(3')-II (or nptII); confers resistance to neomycin, kanamycin, and G418 (Geneticin®)
   2933..2983    -  misc_feature   bom (fragment): basis of mobility region from pBR322
   3010..3098    +  promoter       AmpR promoter (fragment): bla
   3118..3492    +  CDS            BleoR: antibiotic-binding protein; Sh ble from Streptoalloteichus hindustanus; confers resistance to bleomycin, phleomycin, and Zeocin™
   3630..4218    +  rep_origin     ori: high-copy-number ColE1/pMB1/pBR322/pUC origin of replication
