[The description below was written by a language model from this plasmid's Addgene catalogue record and pLannotate feature annotations shown in this document.]
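Description:
pSDH52 is a donor (cassette) plasmid from a SapTrap modular assembly toolkit used to build C. elegans MosSCI single-copy transgene vectors. According to the record it supplies "Cassette 3B" of the five-cassette version of the system. It is built in the Zero Blunt TOPO cloning backbone, and the sequenced plasmid is about 4.4 kb. It replicates in E. coli from a high-copy ColE1/pUC-type origin and is selected with kanamycin through the Tn5-derived NeoR/KanR gene. A BleoR (Zeocin/bleomycin resistance) gene from the backbone is also present. The other annotated elements are standard features of this backbone. They include the lac promoter and operator with a CAP binding site, and flanking SP6 and T7 promoters. Fragments of lacZα and ccdB represent the lethal-gene fusion, which is interrupted when a blunt PCR product is inserted and so provides positive selection for recombinants.

The insert, placed between the SP6 and T7 promoters by TOPO cloning, is named "epdz" and carries its own STOP codon, which suggests it is meant to be the C-terminal coding module of an assembled transgene. The annotation finds a short match to the mouse protein Erbin within the insert, consistent with an Erbin-derived PDZ domain, although the catalogue lists the species as C. elegans, which may reflect the intended host. Most of the roughly 1 kb between the two phage promoters is unannotated, and the record does not describe what else the insert contains. No worm promoter or 3' UTR is annotated, so the plasmid is not an expression construct on its own. In SapTrap assembly, such a cassette would normally be released by the type IIS enzyme SapI and ligated in a defined order with other modules into a MosSCI targeting vector, but the SapI sites are not annotated here.
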