Addgene plasmid #139049: pSDH52
Purpose: MosSCI SapTrap assembly: Cassette 3B for 5-cassette system
Depositing lab: Erik Griffin. Depositing organization: Dartmouth College and Medical School. Publication: SapTrap Assembly of Caenorhabditis elegans MosSCI Transgene Vectors. Fan X, Henau S, Feinstein J, Miller SI, Han B, Frokjaer-Jensen C, Griffin EE. G3 (Bethesda). 2019 Dec 17. pii: g3.119.400822. doi: 10.1534/g3.119.400822. PubMed 31848219.
Backbone
  Vector backbone: Zero blunt TOPO
  Backbone manufacturer: Thermo Fisher Scientific
  Backbone size w/o insert (bp): 3519
  Vector type: Worm Expression
Growth in bacteria
  Bacterial resistance: Kanamycin, 50 μg/mL
  Growth temperature: 37°C
  Growth strain: DH5alpha
  Copy number: High Copy
Gene/Insert
  Gene/Insert name: epdz (includes STOP codon)
  Species: C. elegans (nematode)
  Cloning method: TOPO Cloning
Terms and licenses: Academic/Nonprofit Terms; Industry Terms: Not Available to Industry
How to cite: pSDH52 was a gift from Erik Griffin (Addgene plasmid # 139049 ; http://n2t.net/addgene:139049 ; RRID:Addgene_139049)
