>Addgene plasmid #139049 | pSDH52 | depositor partial sequence | sequence record 268999 | epdz with 2 SapI sites
GCAGCTCTTCGACGGGAGGTTCCGGAGGATCTGGCGGATCTCCAGAGCTCGGATTCTCGATCTCCGGAGG
TGTCGGAGGCCGTGGAAATCCATTCCGTCCTGACGATGATGGAATTTTTGTTACTCGGGTCCAACCAGAA
GGACCAGCTAGCAAACTTCTTCAACCTGGAGACAAGGTAAGTTAATTAATTTCATCGAGAGATCGTGCAA
TTTCTCATTCATGAAGACTTTTCAGATCATCCAAGCCAACGGTTACTCTTTCATTAATATTGAGCACGGT
CAGGCTGTCAGCCTTCTCAAGACCTTCCAGAACACAGTCGAGCTCATCATCGTCCGAGAGGTAGGAAACG
GAGCTAAGCAGGAGATCCGTGTCCGCGTCGAAAAGGACGGAGGATCCGGAGGTAAGTTATAATTTCTCCT
ACAAATTTAAAACTGACTTACTTTTTCTAATTTTTCAGGAGTTTCCAGTGTTCCAACCAACCTTGAGGTC
GTTGCTGCCACACCAACAAGCCTTCTCATCTCCTGGGATGCTTACCGTGAACTTCCAGTCTCCTACTATA
GGATCACCTACGGAGAGACCGGAGGAAATTCTCCAGTCCAAGAATTCACGGTCCCAGGTAAGTTAATTAA
TTTTTATGAGAATCTAAAAGTAATTTGGAGAGTACAATATTTTCAGGAAGCAAGTCGACCGCCACAATTT
CCGGATTGAAGCCAGGAGTCGACTACACCATCACTGTCTATGCTCATTACAACTATCATTACTACTCATC
ACCAATCTCCATCAATTATAGAACGAGTAGATTGGAGCTCAAGCTCCGTATTTTGCAATCGACAGTGCCA
CGCGCCCGTGATCCACCCGTCGCGACGTAACGAAGAGCTGC
